Addgene plasmid #102594: pTRIP-SFFV-mtagBFP-2A STING V155M 342STOP
Purpose: Lentivector to express STING V155M delta 342 and mTagBFP
Depositing lab: Nicolas Manel. Depositing organization: Institut Curie. Publication: Intrinsic antiproliferative activity of the innate sensor STING in T lymphocytes. Cerboni S, Jeremiah N, Gentili M, Gehrmann U, Conrad C, Stolzenberg MC, Picard C, Neven B, Fischer A, Amigorena S, Rieux-Laucat F, Manel N. J Exp Med. 2017 Jun 5;214(6):1769-1785. doi: 10.1084/jem.20161674. Epub 2017 May 8. PubMed 28484079.
Backbone
  Vector backbone: pTRIP
  Vector type: Mammalian Expression, Lentiviral
Growth in bacteria
  Bacterial resistance: Ampicillin, 100 μg/mL
  Growth temperature: 30°C
  Growth strain: NEB Stable
  Copy number: High Copy
Gene/Insert
  Gene/Insert name: STING
  Species: H. sapiens (human)
  Mutation: V155M delta 342
  Entrez Gene: STING1 (a.k.a. ERIS, MITA, MPYS, NET23, SAVI, STING, STING-beta, TMEM173, hMITA, hSTING)
  Promoter: SFFV
  Cloning method: Restriction Enzyme; 5′ cloning site unknown (unknown if destroyed); 3′ cloning site unknown (unknown if destroyed)
  Sequencing primers: 5′ SFFV-F
Terms and licenses: Academic/Nonprofit Terms; Industry Terms: Not Available to Industry
How to cite: pTRIP-SFFV-mtagBFP-2A STING V155M 342STOP was a gift from Nicolas Manel (Addgene plasmid # 102594 ; http://n2t.net/addgene:102594 ; RRID:Addgene_102594)
