[The description below was written by a language model from this plasmid's Addgene catalogue record and pLannotate feature annotations shown in this document.]
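Description:
pTRIP-SFFV-mtagBFP-2A STING V155M 342STOP is an HIV-1-derived lentiviral transfer vector on the pTRIP backbone, built to co-express a blue fluorescent reporter and a mutant, C-terminally truncated human STING (STING1/TMEM173) in mammalian cells. In bacteria it is maintained through a high-copy ColE1/pUC-type origin and selected with ampicillin via the β-lactamase gene. The roughly 11.4 kb plasmid also carries backbone remnants of older vectors, including an SV40 promoter followed by E. coli gpt fragments, SV40 small t intron and poly(A) sequences, and fragments of tetracycline resistance, rop and bom. These lie outside the viral cassette and are not described as functional in the record.

The annotated lentiviral region runs from a 5' LTR through the Ψ packaging signal with a partial gag sequence, the Rev response element for Rev-dependent export of the genomic RNA, and the cPPT/CTS central flap that aids nuclear import of the reverse-transcribed genome. It ends in a ΔU3 self-inactivating 3' LTR. No WPRE is annotated.

Within this frame, the spleen focus-forming virus LTR promoter drives a single open reading frame. TagBFP comes first, followed by a 2A self-cleaving peptide (named in the construct title, falling in the unannotated gap between the two coding features) and then STING. The two proteins are therefore produced from one transcript, and blue fluorescence marks transduced cells.

The STING insert carries V155M together with a stop at position 342 that removes the C-terminal tail. The SAVI alias listed for the gene refers to STING-associated vasculopathy, with which V155M is generally linked as a gain-of-function change. The associated publication concerns an intrinsic antiproliferative activity of STING in T lymphocytes, so the construct was presumably used to test how tail deletion affects the mutant's activity, though the record does not say this directly.
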