Features (pLannotate 1.2.2; 30 found; start..end, strand, type, name):
     45..110     +  intron         small t intron: SV40 (simian virus 40) small t antigen intron
    240..260     +  CDS            SV40 NLS: nuclear localization signal of SV40 (simian virus 40) large T antigen
    579..662     +  CDS            large T antigen (fragment): large T antigen from SV40 (simian virus 40)
    685..819     +  polyA_signal   SV40 poly(A) signal: SV40 polyadenylation signal
    986..1315    +  CDS            nef (fragment): NEF_HV1BR - Experimental evidence at protein level: Swiss-Prot protein existence level 1. Extracellular Nef protein targets CD4(+) T-lymphocytes for apoptosis by interacting with CXCR4 surface receptors (PubMed:14990729). From Human immunodeficiency virus type 1 group M subtype B (isolate BRU/LAI) (HIV-1).
   1363..1620    +  LTR            5' LTR (truncated): truncated 5' long terminal repeat (LTR) from HIV-1
   1667..1792    +  misc_feature   HIV-1 Ψ: packaging signal of human immunodeficiency virus type 1
   1776..2139    +  CDS            HIV-1 gag (fragment): gag protein from human immunodeficiency virus 1; gag
   2285..2518    +  misc_feature   RRE: The Rev response element (RRE) of HIV-1 allows for Rev-dependent mRNA export from the nucleus to the cytoplasm.
   2895..2995    +  CDS            Rev (fragment): human immunodeficiency virus 1 (HIV-1) Rev protein; rev; enhances nuclear export of unspliced and incompletely spliced viral mRNAs
   3040..3157    +  misc_feature   cPPT/CTS: central polypurine tract and central termination sequence of HIV-1
   3297..3704    +  promoter       SFFV promoter: spleen focus-forming virus long terminal repeat (LTR) promoter
   3723..4421    +  CDS            TagBFP: TagBFP is a basic (constitutively fluorescent) blue fluorescent protein published in 2008, derived from Entacmaea quadricolor. It is reported to be a very rapidly-maturing monomer with very low acid sensitivity.
   4494..5519    +  CDS            STING1 (fragment): STING_HUMAN - Also known as ERIS From Homo sapiens (Human).
   5489..5710    +  CDS            nef (fragment): NEF_HV1Z2 - Experimental evidence at protein level: Swiss-Prot protein existence level 1. Extracellular Nef protein targets CD4(+) T-lymphocytes for apoptosis by interacting with CXCR4 surface receptors. From Human immunodeficiency virus type 1 group M subtype D (isolate Z2/CDC-Z34) (HIV-1).
   5712..5743    +  LTR            3' LTR (ΔU3) (fragment): self-inactivating 3' long terminal repeat (LTR) from HIV-1
   5791..5971    +  LTR            5' LTR (truncated): truncated 5' long terminal repeat (LTR) from HIV-1
   6933..7031    -  CDS            TBC1D5 (fragment): TBCD5_HUMAN - Also known as KIAA0210. Experimental evidence at protein level: Swiss-Prot protein existence level 1. May act as a GTPase-activating protein (GAP) for Rab family protein(s). May act as a GAP for RAB7A. Can displace RAB7A and retromer CSC subcomplex from the endosomal membrane to the cytosol; at least retromer displacement seems to require its catalytic activity (PubMed:19531583, PubMed:20923837). Required for retrograde transport of cargo proteins from endosomes to the trans-Golgi network (TGN); the function seems to require its catalytic activity. Involved in regulation of autop
   7437..7716    +  CDS            TcR (fragment): tetracycline efflux protein; tet; confers resistance to tetracycline
   7717..7765    -  misc_feature   bom (fragment): basis of mobility region from pBR322
   7867..7902    -  CDS            rop (fragment): Rop protein, which maintains plasmids at low copy number; rop
   7997..8101    +  promoter       AmpR promoter: bla
   8102..8962    +  CDS            AmpR: β-lactamase; bla; confers resistance to ampicillin, carbenicillin, and related antibiotics
   9133..9721    +  rep_origin     ori: high-copy-number ColE1/pMB1/pBR322/pUC origin of replication
   9904..9960    +  CDS            lacI (fragment): lac repressor; lacI; The lac repressor binds to the lac operator to inhibit transcription in E. coli. This inhibition can be relieved by adding lactose or isopropyl-β-D-thiogalactopyranoside (IPTG).
   9967..10296   +  promoter       SV40 promoter: SV40 enhancer and early promoter
  10496..10615   +  CDS            gpt (fragment): XGPT_ECOLI - Also known as gpp, gxu. Experimental evidence at protein level: Swiss-Prot protein existence level 1. Purine salvage pathway enzyme that catalyzes the transfer of the ribosyl-5-phosphate group from 5-phospho-alpha-D-ribose 1- diphosphate (PRPP) to the N9 position of the 6-oxopurines guanine and xanthine to form the corresponding ribonucleotides GMP (guanosine 5'- monophosphate) and XMP (xanthosine 5'-monophosphate), with the release of PPi. To a lesser extent, also acts on hypoxanthine (PubMed:9100006, PubMed:3886014). Does not ribophosphorylate adenine (PubMed:3886014). From Esch
  10615..10950   +  CDS            gpt (fragment): XGPT_ECOLI - Also known as gpp, gxu. Experimental evidence at protein level: Swiss-Prot protein existence level 1. Purine salvage pathway enzyme that catalyzes the transfer of the ribosyl-5-phosphate group from 5-phospho-alpha-D-ribose 1- diphosphate (PRPP) to the N9 position of the 6-oxopurines guanine and xanthine to form the corresponding ribonucleotides GMP (guanosine 5'- monophosphate) and XMP (xanthosine 5'-monophosphate), with the release of PPi. To a lesser extent, also acts on hypoxanthine (PubMed:9100006, PubMed:3886014). Does not ribophosphorylate adenine (PubMed:3886014). From Esch
  11045..11350   +  CDS            frsA (fragment): FRSA_ECOLI - Also known as yafA. Experimental evidence at protein level: Swiss-Prot protein existence level 1. Catalyzes the hydrolysis of esters (PubMed:15808744). Displays esterase activity toward pNP-butyrate (PubMed:15808744). May stimulate mixed-acid fermentation by acting as a fermentation/respiration switch that down-regulates respiration and up- regulates fermentation rates (PubMed:15169777). From Escherichia coli (strain K12).
  11354..43      +  CDS            small t antigen (fragment) (across the origin): SV40 (simian virus 40) small t antigen
>Addgene plasmid #102594 | pTRIP-SFFV-mtagBFP-2A STING V155M 342STOP | addgene full sequence | sequence record 202065 | Addgene NGS Result
TGACATAATTGGACAAACTACCTACAGAGATTTAAAGCTCTAAGGTAAATATAAAATTTTTAAGTGTATA
ATGTGTTAAACTACTGATTCTAATTGTTTGTGTATTTTAGATTCCAACCTATGGAACTGATGAATGGGAG
CAGTGGTGGAATGCCTTTAATGAGGAAAACCTGTTTTGCTCAGAAGAAATGCCATCTAGTGATGATGAGG
CTACTGCTGACTCTCAACATTCTACTCCTCCAAAAAAGAAGAGAAAGGTAGAAGACCCCAAGGACTTTCC
TTCAGAATTGCTAAGTTTTTTGAGTCATGCTGTGTTTAGTAATAGAACTCTTGCTTGCTTTGCTATTTAC
ACCACAAAGGAAAAAGCTGCACTGCTATACAAGAAAATTATGGAAAAATATTCTGTAACCTTTATAAGTA
GGCATAACAGTTATAATCATAACATACTGTTTTTTCTTACTCCACACAGGCATAGAGTGTCTGCTATTAA
TAACTATGCTCAAAAATTGTGTACCTTTAGCTTTTTAATTTGTAAAGGGGTTAATAAGGAATATTTGATG
TATAGTGCCTTGACTAGAGATCATAATCAGCCATACCACATTTGTAGAGGTTTTACTTGCTTTAAAAAAC
CTCCCACACCTCCCCCTGAACCTGAAACATAAAATGAATGCAATTGTTGTTGTTAACTTGTTTATTGCAG
CTTATAATGGTTACAAATAAAGCAATAGCATCACAAATTTCACAAATAAAGCATTTTTTTCACTGCATTC
TAGTTGTGGTTTGTCCAAACTCATCAATGTATCTTATCATGTCTGGATCAACTGGATAACTCAAGCTAAC
CAAAATCATCCCAAACTTCCCACCCCATACCCTATTACCACTGCCAATTACCTGTGGTTTCATTTACTCT
AAACCTGTGATTCCTCTGAATTATTTTCATTTTAAAGAAATTGTATTTGTTAAATATGTACTACAAACTT
AGTAGTTGGAAGGGCTAATTCACTCCCAAAGAAGACAAGATATCCTTGATCTGTGGATCTACCACACACA
AGGCTACTTCCCTGATTAGCAGAACTACACACCAGGGCCAGGGGTCAGATATCCACTGACCTTTGGATGG
TGCTACAAGCTAGTACCAGTTGAGCCAGATAAGGTAGAAGAGGCCAATAAAGGAGAGAACACCAGCTTGT
TACACCCTGTGAGCCTGCATGGGATGGATGACCCGGAGAGAGAAGTGTTAGAGTGGAGGTTTGACAGCCG
CCTAGCATTTCATCACGTGGCCCGAGAGCTGCATCCGGAGTACTTCAAGAACTGCTGATATCGAGCTTGC
TACAAGGGACTTTCCGCTGGGGACTTTCCAGGGAGGCGTGGCCTGGGCGGGACTGGGGAGTGGCGAGCCC
TCAGATCCTGCATATAAGCAGCTGCTTTTTGCCTGTACTGGGTCTCTCTGGTTAGACCAGATCTGAGCCT
GGGAGCTCTCTGGCTAACTAGGGAACCCACTGCTTAAGCCTCAATAAAGCTTGCCTTGAGTGCTTCAAGT
AGTGTGTGCCCGTCTGTTGTGTGACTCTGGTAACTAGAGATCCCTCAGACCCTTTTAGTCAGTGTGGAAA
ATCTCTAGCAGTGGCGCCCGAACAGGGACTTGAAAGCGAAAGGGAAACCAGAGGAGCTCTCTCGACGCAG
GACTCGGCTTGCTGAAGCGCGCACGGCAAGAGGCGAGGGGCGGCGACTGGTGAGTACGCCAAAAATTTTG
ACTAGCGGAGGCTAGAAGGAGAGAGATGGGTGCGAGAGCGTCAGTATTAAGCGGGGGAGAATTAGATCGC
GATGGGAAAAAATTCGGTTAAGGCCAGGGGGAAAGAAAAAATATAAATTAAAACATATAGTATGGGCAAG
CAGGGAGCTAGAACGATTCGCAGTTAATCCTGGCCTGTTAGAAACATCAGAAGGCTGTAGACAAATACTG
GGACAGCTACAACCATCCCTTCAGACAGGATCAGAAGAACTTAGATCATTATATAATACAGTAGCAACCC
TCTATTGTGTGCATCAAAGGATAGAGATAAAAGACACCAAGGAAGCTTTAGACAAGATAGAGGAAGAGCA
AAACAAAAGTAAGACCACCGCACAGCAAGCGGCCGCTGATCTTCAGACCTGGAGGAGGAGATATGAGGGA
CAATTGGAGAAGTGAATTATATAAATATAAAGTAGTAAAAATTGAACCATTAGGAGTAGCACCCACCAAG
GCAAAGAGAAGAGTGGTGCAGAGAGAAAAAAGAGCAGTGGGAATAGGAGCTTTGTTCCTTGGGTTCTTGG
GAGCAGCAGGAAGCACTATGGGCGCAGCGTCAATGACGCTGACGGTACAGGCCAGACAATTATTGTCTGG
TATAGTGCAGCAGCAGAACAATTTGCTGAGGGCTATTGAGGCGCAACAGCATCTGTTGCAACTCACAGTC
TGGGGCATCAAGCAGCTCCAGGCAAGAATCCTGGCTGTGGAAAGATACCTAAAGGATCAACAGCTCCTGG
GGATTTGGGGTTGCTCTGGAAAACTCATTTGCACCACTGCTGTGCCTTGGAATGCTAGTTGGAGTAATAA
ATCTCTGGAACAGATTTGGAATCACACGACCTGGATGGAGTGGGACAGAGAAATTAACAATTACACAAGC
TTAATACACTCCTTAATTGAAGAATCGCAAAACCAGCAAGAAAAGAATGAACAAGAATTATTGGAATTAG
ATAAATGGGCAAGTTTGTGGAATTGGTTTAACATAACAAATTGGCTGTGGTATATAAAATTATTCATAAT
GATAGTAGGAGGCTTGGTAGGTTTAAGAATAGTTTTTGCTGTACTTTCTATAGTGAATAGAGTTAGGCAG
GGATATTCACCATTATCGTTTCAGACCCACCTCCCAACCCCGAGGGGACCCGACAGGCCCGAAGGAATAG
AAGAAGAAGGTGGAGAGAGAGACAGAGACAGATCCATTCGATTAGTGAACGGATCTCGACGGTATCGCCG
AATTCACAAATGGCAGTATTCATCCACAATTTTAAAAGAAAAGGGGGGATTGGGGGGTACAGTGCAGGGG
AAAGAATAGTAGACATAATAGCAACAGACATACAAACTAAAGAATTACAAAAACAAATTACAAAAATTCA
AAATTTTCGGGTTTATTACAGGGACAGCAGAGATCCACTTTGGCTGATACGCGTCTGCAGCCCCGATAAA
ATAAAAGATTTTATTTAGTCTCCAGAAAAAGGGGGGAATGAAAGACCCCACCTGTAGGTTTGGCAAGCTA
GCTGCAGTAACGCCATTTTGCAAGGCATGGAAAAATACCAAACCAAGAATAGAGAAGTTCAGATCAAGGG
CGGGTACATGAAAATAGCTAACGTTGGGCCAAACAGGATATCTGCGGTGAGCAGTTTCGGCCCCGGCCCG
GGGCCAAGAACAGATGGTCACCGCAGTTTCGGCCCCGGCCCGAGGCCAAGAACAGATGGTCCCCAGATAT
GGCCCAACCCTCAGCAGTTTCTTAAGACCCATCAGATGTTTCCAGGCTCCCCCAAGGACCTGAAATGACC
CTGCGCCTTATTTGAATTAACCAATCAGCCTGCTTCTCGCTTCTGTTCGCGCGCTTCTGCTTCCCGAGCT
CTATAAAAGAGCTCACAACCCCTCACTCGGCGCGCCAGTCCTCCGACAGACTGAGTCGCCCGGGCCGCGG
GCTAGCGCCACCATGAGCGAGCTGATTAAGGAGAACATGCACATGAAGCTGTACATGGAGGGCACCGTGG
ACAACCATCACTTCAAGTGCACATCCGAGGGCGAAGGCAAGCCCTACGAGGGCACCCAGACCATGAGAAT
CAAGGTGGTCGAGGGCGGCCCTCTCCCCTTCGCCTTCGACATCCTGGCTACTAGCTTCCTCTACGGCAGC
AAGACCTTCATCAACCACACCCAGGGCATCCCCGACTTCTTCAAGCAGTCCTTCCCTGAGGGCTTCACAT
GGGAGAGAGTCACCACATACGAAGACGGGGGCGTGCTGACCGCTACCCAGGACACCAGCCTCCAGGACGG
CTGCCTCATCTACAACGTCAAGATCAGAGGGGTGAACTTCACATCCAACGGCCCTGTGATGCAGAAGAAA
ACACTCGGCTGGGAGGCCTTCACCGAGACGCTGTACCCCGCTGACGGCGGCCTGGAAGGCAGAAACGACA
TGGCCCTGAAGCTCGTGGGCGGGAGCCATCTGATCGCAAACGCCAAGACCACATATAGATCCAAGAAACC
CGCTAAGAACCTCAAGATGCCTGGCGTCTACTATGTGGACTACAGACTGGAAAGAATCAAGGAGGCCAAC
AACGAGACCTACGTCGAGCAGCACGAGGTGGCAGTGGCCAGATACTGCGACCTCCCTAGCAAACTGGGGC
ACAAGCTTAATGGAAGCGGAGCTACTAACTTCAGCCTGCTGAAGCAGGCTGGAGACGTGGAGGAGAACCC
TGGACCTGGATCCATGCCCCACTCCAGCCTGCATCCATCCATCCCGTGTCCCAGGGGTCACGGGGCCCAG
AAGGCAGCCTTGGTTCTGCTGAGTGCCTGCCTGGTGACCCTTTGGGGGCTAGGAGAGCCACCAGAGCACA
CTCTCCGGTACCTGGTCCTCCACCTAGCCTCCCTGCAGCTGGGACTGCTGTTAAACGGGGTCTGCAGCCT
GGCTGAGGAGCTGCGCCACATCCACTCCAGGTACCGGGGCAGCTACTGGAGGACTGTGCGGGCCTGCCTG
GGCTGCCCCCTCCGCCGTGGGGCCCTGTTGCTGCTGTCCATCTATTTCTACTACTCCCTCCCAAATGCGG
TCGGCCCGCCCTTCACTTGGATGCTTGCCCTCCTGGGCCTCTCGCAGGCACTGAACATCCTCCTGGGCCT
CAAGGGCCTGGCCCCAGCTGAGATCTCTGCAGTGTGTGAAAAAGGGAATTTCAACATGGCCCATGGGCTG
GCATGGTCATATTACATCGGATATCTGCGGCTGATCCTGCCAGAGCTCCAGGCCCGGATTCGAACTTACA
ATCAGCATTACAACAACCTGCTACGGGGTGCAGTGAGCCAGCGGCTGTATATTCTCCTCCCATTGGACTG
TGGGGTGCCTGATAACCTGAGTATGGCTGACCCCAACATTCGCTTCCTGGATAAACTGCCCCAGCAGACC
GGTGACCGTGCTGGCATCAAGGATCGGGTTTACAGCAACAGCATCTATGAGCTTCTGGAGAACGGGCAGC
GGGCGGGCACCTGTGTCCTGGAGTACGCCACCCCCTTGCAGACTTTGTTTGCCATGTCACAATACAGTCA
AGCTGGCTTTAGCCGGGAGGATAGGCTTGAGCAGGCCAAACTCTTCTGCCGGACACTTGAGGACATCCTG
GCAGATGCCCCTGAGTCTCAGAACAACTGCCGCCTCATTGCCTACCAGGAACCTGCAGATGACAGCAGCT
TCTCGCTGTCCCAGGAGGTTCTCCGGCACCTGCGGCAGGAGGAAAAGGAAGAGGTTACTTGACTCGAGAC
CTAGAAAAACATGGAGCAATCACAAGTAGCAATACAGCAGCTACCAATGCTGATTGTGCCTGGCTAGAAG
CACAAGAGGAGGAGGAGGTGGGTTTTCCAGTCACACCTCAGGTACCTTTAAGACCAATGACTTACAAGGC
AGCTGTAGATCTTAGCCACTTTTTAAAAGAAAAGGGGGGACTGGAAGGGCTAATTCACTCCCAACGAAGA
CAAAATCGTCGAGAGATGCTGCATATAAGCAGCTGCTTTTTGCTTGTACTGGGTCTCTCTGGTTAGACCA
GATCTGAGCCTGGGAGCTCTCTGGCTAACTAGGGAACCCACTGCTTAAGCCTCAATAAAGCTTGCCTTGA
GTGCTTCAAGTAGTGTGTGCCCGTCTGTTGTGTGACTCTGGTAACTAGAGATCCCTCAGACCCTTTTAGT
CAGTGTGGAAAATCTCTAGCAGTAGTAGTTCATGTCATCTTATTATTCAGTATTTATAACTTGCAAAGAA
ATGAATATCAGAGAGTGAGAGGCCTTGACATTATAATAGATTTAGCAGGAATTGAACTAGGAGTGGAGCA
CACAGGCAAAGCTGCAGAAGTACTTGGAAGAAGCCACCAGAGATACTCACGATTCTGCACATACCTGGCT
AATCCCAGATCCTAAGGATTACATTAAGTTTACTAACATTTATATAATGATTTATAGTTTAAAGTATAAA
CTTATCTAATTTACTATTCTGACAGATATTAATTAATCCTCAAATATCATAAGAGATGATTACTATTATC
CCCATTTAACACAAGAGGAAACTGAGAGGGAAAGATGTTGAAGTAATTTTCCCACAATTACAGCATCCGT
TAGTTACGACTCTATGATCTTCTGACACAAATTCCATTTACTCCTCACCCTATGACTCAGTCGAATATAT
CAAAGTTATGGACATTATGCTAAGTAACAAATTACCCTTTTATATAGTAAATACTGAGTAGATTGAGAGA
AGAAATTGTTTGCAAACCTGAATAGCTTCAAGAAGAAGAGAAGTGAGGATAAGAATAACAGTTGTCATTT
AACAAGTTTTAACAAGTAACTTGGTTAGAAAGGGATTCAAATGCATAAAGCAAGGGATAAATTTTTCTGG
CAACAAGACTATACAATATAACCTTAAATATGACTTCAAATAATTGTTGGAACTTGATAAAACTAATTAA
ATATTATTGAAGATTATCAATATTATAAATGTAATTTACTTTTAAAAAGGGAACATAGAAATGTGTATCA
TTAGAGTAGAAAACAATCCTTATTATCACAATTTGTCAAAACAAGTTTGTTATTAACACAAGTAGAATAC
TGCATTCAATTAAGTTGACTGCAGATTTTGTGTTTTGTTAAAATTAGAAAGAGATAACAACAATTTGAAT
TATTGAAAGTAACATGTAAATAGTTCTACATACGTTCTTTTGACATCTTGTTCAATCATTGATCGAAGTT
CTTTATCTTGGAAGAATTTGTTCCAAAGACTCTGAAATAAGGAAAACAATCTATTATATAGTCTCACACC
TTTGTTTTACTTTTAGTGATTTCAATTTAATAATGTAAATGGTTAAAATTTATTCTTCTCTGAGATCATT
TCACATTGCAGATAGAAAACCTGAGACTGGGGTAATTTTTATTAAAATCTAATTTAATCTCAGAAACACA
TCTTTATTCTAACATCAATTTTTCCAGTTTGATATTATCATATAAAGTCAGCCTTCCTCATCTGCAGGTT
CCACAACAAAAATCCAACCAACTGTGGATCAAAAATATTGGGAAAAAATTAAAAATAGCAATACAACAAT
AAAAAAATACAAATCAGAAAAACAGCACAGTATAACAACTTTATTTAGCATTTACAATCTATTAGGTATT
ATAAGTAATCTAGCCAGATCCTCTACGCCGGACGCATCGTGGCCGGCATCACCGGCGCCACAGGTGCGGT
TGCTGGCGCCTATATCGCCGACATCACCGATGGGGAAGATCGGGCTCGCCACTTCGGGCTCATGAGCGCT
TGTTTCGGCGTGGGTATGGTGGCAGGCCCCGTGGCCGGGGGACTGTTGGGCGCCATCTCCTTGCATGCAC
CATTCCTTGCGGCGGCGGTGCTCAACGGCCTCAACCTACTACTGGGCTGCTTCCTAATGCAGGAGTCGCA
TAAGGGAGAGCGTCGAATGGTGCACTCTCAGTACAATCTGCTCTGATGCCGCATAGTTAAGCCAGCCCCG
ACACCCGCCAACACCCGCTGACGCGCCCTGACGGGCTTGTCTGCTCCCGGCATCCGCTTACAGACAAGCT
GTGACCGTCTCCGGGAGCTGCATGTGTCAGAGGTTTTCACCGTCATCACCGAAACGCGCGAGACGAAAGG
GCCTCGTGATACGCCTATTTTTATAGGTTAATGTCATGATAATAATGGTTTCTTAGACGTCAGGTGGCAC
TTTTCGGGGAAATGTGCGCGGAACCCCTATTTGTTTATTTTTCTAAATACATTCAAATATGTATCCGCTC
ATGAGACAATAACCCTGATAAATGCTTCAATAATATTGAAAAAGGAAGAGTATGAGTATTCAACATTTCC
GTGTCGCCCTTATTCCCTTTTTTGCGGCATTTTGCCTTCCTGTTTTTGCTCACCCAGAAACGCTGGTGAA
AGTAAAAGATGCTGAAGATCAGTTGGGTGCACGAGTGGGTTACATCGAACTGGATCTCAACAGCGGTAAG
ATCCTTGAGAGTTTTCGCCCCGAAGAACGTTTTCCAATGATGAGCACTTTTAAAGTTCTGCTATGTGGCG
CGGTATTATCCCGTATTGACGCCGGGCAAGAGCAACTCGGTCGCCGCATACACTATTCTCAGAATGACTT
GGTTGAGTACTCACCAGTCACAGAAAAGCATCTTACGGATGGCATGACAGTAAGAGAATTATGCAGTGCT
GCCATAACCATGAGTGATAACACTGCGGCCAACTTACTTCTGACAACGATCGGAGGACCGAAGGAGCTAA
CCGCTTTTTTGCACAACATGGGGGATCATGTAACTCGCCTTGATCGTTGGGAACCGGAGCTGAATGAAGC
CATACCAAACGACGAGCGTGACACCACGATGCCTGTAGCAATGGCAACAACGTTGCGCAAACTATTAACT
GGCGAACTACTTACTCTAGCTTCCCGGCAACAATTAATAGACTGGATGGAGGCGGATAAAGTTGCAGGAC
CACTTCTGCGCTCGGCCCTTCCGGCTGGCTGGTTTATTGCTGATAAATCTGGAGCCGGTGAGCGTGGGTC
TCGCGGTATCATTGCAGCACTGGGGCCAGATGGTAAGCCCTCCCGTATCGTAGTTATCTACACGACGGGG
AGTCAGGCAACTATGGATGAACGAAATAGACAGATCGCTGAGATAGGTGCCTCACTGATTAAGCATTGGT
AACTGTCAGACCAAGTTTACTCATATATACTTTAGATTGATTTAAAACTTCATTTTTAATTTAAAAGGAT
CTAGGTGAAGATCCTTTTTGATAATCTCATGACCAAAATCCCTTAACGTGAGTTTTCGTTCCACTGAGCG
TCAGACCCCGTAGAAAAGATCAAAGGATCTTCTTGAGATCCTTTTTTTCTGCGCGTAATCTGCTGCTTGC
AAACAAAAAAACCACCGCTACCAGCGGTGGTTTGTTTGCCGGATCAAGAGCTACCAACTCTTTTTCCGAA
GGTAACTGGCTTCAGCAGAGCGCAGATACCAAATACTGTTCTTCTAGTGTAGCCGTAGTTAGGCCACCAC
TTCAAGAACTCTGTAGCACCGCCTACATACCTCGCTCTGCTAATCCTGTTACCAGTGGCTGCTGCCAGTG
GCGATAAGTCGTGTCTTACCGGGTTGGACTCAAGACGATAGTTACCGGATAAGGCGCAGCGGTCGGGCTG
AACGGGGGGTTCGTGCACACAGCCCAGCTTGGAGCGAACGACCTACACCGAACTGAGATACCTACAGCGT
GAGCTATGAGAAAGCGCCACGCTTCCCGAAGGGAGAAAGGCGGACAGGTATCCGGTAAGCGGCAGGGTCG
GAACAGGAGAGCGCACGAGGGAGCTTCCAGGGGGAAACGCCTGGTATCTTTATAGTCCTGTCGGGTTTCG
CCACCTCTGACTTGAGCGTCGATTTTTGTGATGCTCGTCAGGGGGGCGGAGCCTATGGAAAAACGCCAGC
AACGCGGCCTTTTTACGGTTCCTGGCCTTTTGCTGGCCTTTTGCTCACATGTTCTTTCCTGCGTTATCCC
CTGATTCTGTGGATAACCGTATTACCGCCTTTGAGTGAGCTGATACCGCTCGCCGCAGCCGAACGACCGA
GCGCAGCGAGTCAGTGAGCGAGGAAGCGGAAGAGCGCCCAATACGCAAACCGCCTCTCCCCGCGCGTTGG
CCGATTCATTAATGCAGCTGTGGAATGTGTGTCAGTTAGGGTGTGGAAAGTCCCCAGGCTCCCCAGCAGG
CAGAAGTATGCAAAGCATGCATCTCAATTAGTCAGCAACCAGGTGTGGAAAGTCCCCAGGCTCCCCAGCA
GGCAGAAGTATGCAAAGCATGCATCTCAATTAGTCAGCAACCATAGTCCCGCCCCTAACTCCGCCCATCC
CGCCCCTAACTCCGCCCAGTTCCGCCCATTCTCCGCCCCATGGCTGACTAATTTTTTTTATTTATGCAGA
GGCCGAGGCCGCCTCGGCCTCTGAGCTATTCCAGAAGTAGTGAGGAGGCTTTTTTGGAGGCCTAGGCTTT
TGCAAAAAGCTTGGACACAAGACAGGCTTGCGAGATATGTTTGAGAATACCACTTTATCCCGCGTCAGGG
AGAGGCAGTGCGTAAAAAGACGCGGACTCATGTGAAATACTGGTTTTTAGTGCGCCAGATCTCTATAATC
TCGCGCAACCTATTTTCCCCTCGAACACTTTTTAAGCCGTAGATAAACAGGCTGGGACACTTCACATGAG
CGAAAAATACATCGTCACCTGGGACATGTTGCAGATCCATGCACGTAAACTCGCAAGCCGACTGATGCCT
TCTGAACAATGGAAAGGCATTATTGCCGTAAGCCGTGGCGGTCTGTACCGGGTGCGTTACTGGCGCGTGA
ACTGGGTATTCGTCATGTCGATACCGTTTGTATTTCCAGCTACGATCACGACAACCAGCGCGAGCTTAAA
GTGCTGAAACGCGCAGAAGGCGATGGCGAAGGCTTCATCGTTATTGATGACCTGGTGGATACCGGTGGTA
CTGCGGTTGCGATTCGTGAAATGTATCCAAAAGCGCACTTTGTCACCATCTTCGCAAAACCGGCTGGTCG
TCCGCTGGTTGATGACTATGTTGTTGATATCCCGCAAGATACCTGGATTGAACAGCCGTGGGATATGGGC
GTCGTATTCGTCCCGCCAATCTCCGGTCGCTAATCTTTTCAACGCCTGGCACTGCCGGGCGTTGTTCTTT
TTAACTTCAGGCGGGTTACAATAGTTTCCAGTAAGTATTCTGGAGGCTGCATCCATGACACAGGCAAACC
TGAGCGAAACCCTGTTCAAACCCCGCTTTAAACATCCTGAAACCTCGACGCTAGTCCGCCGCTTTAATCA
CGGCGCACAACCGCCTGTGCAGTCGGCCCTTGATGGTAAAACCATCCCTCACTGGTATCGCATGATTAAC
CGTCTGATGTGGATCTGGCGCGGCATTGACCCACGCGAAATCCTCGACGTCCAGGCACGTATTGTGATGA
GCGATGCCGAACGTACCGACGATGATTTATACGATACGGTGATTGGCTACCGTGGCGGCAACTGGATTTA
TGAGTGGGCCCCGGATCTTTGTGAAGGAACCTTACTTCTGTGGTG
